Addgene plasmid #62798: pcDNA3.1(-)_mtZFN(+)2G
Purpose: mtZFN2G architecture bearing (+) FokI domain
Depositing lab: Michal Minczuk. Depositing organization: MRC Mitochondrial Biology Unit. Publication: Mitochondrially targeted ZFNs for selective degradation of pathogenic mitochondrial genomes bearing large-scale deletions or point mutations. Gammage PA, Rorbach J, Vincent AI, Rebar EJ, Minczuk M. EMBO Mol Med. 2014 Apr;6(4):458-66. doi: 10.1002/emmm.201303672. Epub 2014 Feb 24. PubMed 24567072.
Backbone
  Vector backbone: pcDNA3.1(-)
  Backbone manufacturer: Invitrogen
  Backbone size w/o insert (bp): 5427
  Total vector size (bp): 6625
  Vector type: Mammalian Expression
  Selectable markers: Neomycin (select with G418)
Growth in bacteria
  Bacterial resistance: Ampicillin, 100 μg/mL
  Growth temperature: 37°C
  Growth strain: DH5alpha
  Copy number: High Copy
Gene/Insert
  Gene/Insert name: mtZFN(+)2G
  Species: Synthetic
  Insert size (bp): 1266
  Promoter: CMV
  Tag / fusion protein: Internal HA tag immediately after F1B mitochondrial targeting sequence (N terminal on insert)
  Cloning method: Restriction Enzyme; 5′ cloning site XbaI (not destroyed); 3′ cloning site KpnI (not destroyed)
  Sequencing primers: 5′ CMV Forward; 3′ BGH Reverse
Terms and licenses: Academic/Nonprofit Terms; Industry Terms: Not Available to Industry
How to cite: pcDNA3.1(-)_mtZFN(+)2G was a gift from Michal Minczuk (Addgene plasmid # 62798 ; http://n2t.net/addgene:62798 ; RRID:Addgene_62798)
