[The description below was written by a language model from this plasmid's Addgene catalogue record and pLannotate feature annotations shown in this document.]
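Description:
pcDNA3.1(-)_mtZFN(+)2G is a 6.6 kb mammalian expression plasmid built on the Invitrogen pcDNA3.1(-) backbone, carrying a synthetic mitochondrially targeted zinc finger nuclease (mtZFN) monomer cloned between the XbaI and KpnI sites. It is maintained in E. coli at high copy through a ColE1/pUC-type origin with ampicillin selection (AmpR under its own bla promoter), and also carries an f1 origin. For mammalian cells, an SV40 promoter-driven neo cassette with an SV40 polyadenylation signal allows G418 selection. Small lac-region, ble, bom and HIV LTR matches in the automated annotation are short fragments and appear to be backbone remnants or chance similarities rather than functional parts.

The roughly 1.3 kb insert is transcribed from the CMV immediate early enhancer/promoter and terminated by the bGH poly(A) signal; an upstream T7 promoter is also present. The open reading frame begins with a mitochondrial targeting sequence taken from the human ATP synthase F1 beta subunit (ATP5F1B), followed immediately by an internal HA epitope tag for detection. Next comes a short segment matching the NS2 protein of minute virus of mice, a protein annotated as interacting with the nuclear export factor XPO1, so this piece plausibly acts as a nuclear export signal to keep the nuclease out of the nucleus. Zif268-like zinc finger repeats then supply DNA binding, fused to the FokI cleavage domain in its "(+)" variant. The DNA target of the fingers is not stated in the record. The "(+)" label implies pairing with a complementary FokI-domain partner construct, since FokI must dimerise to cut. The "2G" architecture was developed for selective degradation of pathogenic mitochondrial genomes carrying large-scale deletions or point mutations.
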