Features (pLannotate 1.2.2; 25 found; start..end, strand, type, name):
     28..80      -  misc_feature   bom (fragment): basis of mobility region from pBR322
    235..614     +  enhancer       CMV enhancer: human cytomegalovirus immediate early enhancer
    615..818     +  promoter       CMV promoter: human cytomegalovirus (CMV) immediate early promoter
    814..847     +  LTR            5' LTR (truncated) (fragment): truncated 5' long terminal repeat (LTR) from HIV-1
    863..881     +  promoter       T7 promoter: promoter for bacteriophage T7 RNA polymerase
    921..1067    +  CDS            ATP5F1B (fragment): ATPB_HUMAN - Also known as ATP5B Experimental evidence at protein level: Swiss-Prot protein existence level 1. Mitochondrial membrane ATP synthase (F(1)F(0) ATP synthase or Complex V) produces ATP from ADP in the presence of a proton gradient across the membrane which is generated by electron transport complexes of the respiratory chain. F-type ATPases consist of two structural domains, F(1) - containing the extramembraneous catalytic core, and F(0) - containing the membrane proton channel, linked together by a central stalk and a peripheral stalk. During catalysis, ATP synthesis in the cataly
   1095..1154    +  CDS            NS2 (fragment): NS2_MUMIP - Experimental evidence at protein level: Swiss-Prot protein existence level 1. Plays an essential role in viral protein synthesis. Plays also a role in active nuclear export of mature particles before host cell lysis, by interacting with host XPO1. From Murine minute virus (strain MVM prototype) (MVM) (Murine minute virus (strain MVM(p))).
   1172..1208    +  CDS            ZFHD1 (DNA binding domain) (fragment): composite human DNA-binding domain composed of domains from the transcription factors Zif268 and Oct-1 (Pomerantz et al., 1995)
   1336..1381    +  CDS            ZFHD1 (DNA binding domain) (fragment): composite human DNA-binding domain composed of domains from the transcription factors Zif268 and Oct-1 (Pomerantz et al., 1995)
   1497..1540    +  CDS            ZFHD1 (DNA binding domain) (fragment): composite human DNA-binding domain composed of domains from the transcription factors Zif268 and Oct-1 (Pomerantz et al., 1995)
   1596..2183    +  CDS            fokIR (fragment): T2F1_PLAOK - Also known as rfoKI. Experimental evidence at protein level: Swiss-Prot protein existence level 1. Recognizes the double-stranded sequence 5'-GGATG-3'/3'-CATCC- 5' and cleaves respectively 14 bases after G-1 and 13 bases before C-1. From Planomicrobium okeanokoites (Planococcus okeanokoites) (Flavobacterium okeanokoites).
   2225..2449    +  polyA_signal   bGH poly(A) signal: bovine growth hormone polyadenylation signal
   2453..2474    +  promoter       SV40 promoter (fragment): SV40 enhancer and early promoter
   2495..2923    +  rep_origin     f1 ori (sequence partly withheld): f1 bacteriophage origin of replication; arrow indicates direction of (+) strand synthesis
   2937..3266    +  promoter       SV40 promoter: SV40 enhancer and early promoter
   3333..4124    +  CDS            neo: KKA2_KLEPN - Also known as kan, nptII. Experimental evidence at protein level: Swiss-Prot protein existence level 1. Resistance to kanamycin, neomycin, paromomycin, ribostamycin, butirosin and gentamicin B. From Klebsiella pneumoniae.
   4148..4306    +  CDS            ble (fragment): BLE_KLEPN - Experimental evidence at protein level: Swiss-Prot protein existence level 1. Binding protein with a strong affinity to the bleomycin family of antibiotics. Binds to CL990; an antimitotic-antibiotic compound. From Klebsiella pneumoniae.
   4301..4422    +  polyA_signal   SV40 poly(A) signal: SV40 polyadenylation signal
   4495..4511    -  protein_bind   lac operator: The lac repressor binds to the lac operator to inhibit transcription in E. coli. This inhibition can be relieved by adding lactose or isopropyl-β-D-thiogalactopyranoside (IPTG). lac repressor encoded by lacI
   4519..4549    -  promoter       lac promoter: promoter for the E. coli lac operon
   4564..4585    -  protein_bind   CAP binding site: CAP binding activates transcription in the presence of cAMP. E. coli catabolite activator protein
   4598..4690    -  CDS            lacI (fragment): lac repressor; lacI; The lac repressor binds to the lac operator to inhibit transcription in E. coli. This inhibition can be relieved by adding lactose or isopropyl-β-D-thiogalactopyranoside (IPTG).
   4873..5458    -  rep_origin     ori: high-copy-number ColE1/pMB1/pBR322/pUC origin of replication
   5629..6489    -  CDS            AmpR: β-lactamase; bla; confers resistance to ampicillin, carbenicillin, and related antibiotics
   6490..6594    -  promoter       AmpR promoter: bla
>Addgene plasmid #62798 | pcDNA3.1(-)_mtZFN(+)2G | depositor full sequence | sequence record 103422 | pcDNA3.1(-) with mtZFN(+) inserted between XbaI and KpnI sites.
GACGGATCGGGAGATCTCCCGATCCCCTATGGTGCACTCTCAGTACAATCTGCTCTGATGCCGCATAGTT
AAGCCAGTATCTGCTCCCTGCTTGTGTGTTGGAGGTCGCTGAGTAGTGCGCGAGCAAAATTTAAGCTACA
ACAAGGCAAGGCTTGACCGACAATTGCATGAAGAATCTGCTTAGGGTTAGGCGTTTTGCGCTGCTTCGCG
ATGTACGGGCCAGATATACGCGTTGACATTGATTATTGACTAGTTATTAATAGTAATCAATTACGGGGTC
ATTAGTTCATAGCCCATATATGGAGTTCCGCGTTACATAACTTACGGTAAATGGCCCGCCTGGCTGACCG
CCCAACGACCCCCGCCCATTGACGTCAATAATGACGTATGTTCCCATAGTAACGCCAATAGGGACTTTCC
ATTGACGTCAATGGGTGGAGTATTTACGGTAAACTGCCCACTTGGCAGTACATCAAGTGTATCATATGCC
AAGTACGCCCCCTATTGACGTCAATGACGGTAAATGGCCCGCCTGGCATTATGCCCAGTACATGACCTTA
TGGGACTTTCCTACTTGGCAGTACATCTACGTATTAGTCATCGCTATTACCATGGTGATGCGGTTTTGGC
AGTACATCAATGGGCGTGGATAGCGGTTTGACTCACGGGGATTTCCAAGTCTCCACCCCATTGACGTCAA
TGGGAGTTTGTTTTGGCACCAAAATCAACGGGACTTTCCAAAATGTCGTAACAACTCCGCCCCATTGACG
CAAATGGGCGGTAGGCGTGTACGGTGGGAGGTCTATATAAGCAGAGCTCTCTGGCTAACTAGAGAACCCA
CTGCTTACTGGCTTATCGAAATTAATACGACTCACTATAGGGAGACCCAAGCTGGCTAGCGTTTAAACGG
GCCCTCTAGAATGTTGGGGTTTGTGGGTCGGGTGGCCGCTGCTCCGGCCTCCGGGGCCTTGCGGAGACTC
ACCCCTTCAGCGTCGCTGCCCCCAGCTCAGCTCTTACTGCGGGCCGCTCCGACGGCGGTCCATCCTGTCA
GGGACTATGCGGCGCAATACCCCTACGACGTGCCCGACTACGCCGTGGATGAAATGACCAAAAAGTTCGG
CACGCTCACCATTCACGACACCGAAAAGGCCGCCGAATTCATGGCTGAGAGGCCCTTCCAGTGTCGAATC
TGCATGCGTAACTTCAGTGACCGCTCCGCCCTGTCCCGCCACATCCGCACCCACACCGGCGAGAAGCCTT
TTGCCTGTGACATTTGTGGGAGGAAATTTGCCCGCTCCGACGCCCTGGCCCGCCATACCAAGATACACAC
GGGCAGCCAAAAGCCCTTCCAGTGTCGAATCTGCATGCGTAACTTCAGTCGCTCCGACACCCTGTCCGAG
CACATCCGCACCCACACCGGCGAGAAGCCTTTTGCCTGTGACATTTGTGGGAGGAAATTTGCCCACCACT
CCGCCCGCCGCTGTCATACCAAGATACACACGGGCGAGAAGCCCTTCCAGTGTCGAATCTGCATGCGTAA
GTTTGCCCGCTCCGACAACCTGACCCGCCATACCAAGATACACCTGCGGGGATCCCAGCTGGTGAAGAGC
GAGCTGGAGGAGAAGAAGTCCGAGCTGCGGCACAAGCTGAAGTACGTGCCCCACGAGTACATCGAGCTGA
TCGAGATCGCCAGGAACAGCACCCAGGACCGCATCCTGGAGATGAAGGTGATGGAGTTCTTCATGAAGGT
GTACGGCTACAGGGGAAAGCACCTGGGCGGAAGCAGAAAGCCTGACGGCGCCATCTATACAGTGGGCAGC
CCCATCGATTACGGCGTGATCGTGGACACAAAGGCCTACAGCGGCGGCTACAATCTGCCTATCGGCCAGG
CCGACGAGATGCAGAGATACGTGAAGGAGAACCAGACCCGGAATAAGCACATCAACCCCAACGAGTGGTG
GAAGGTGTACCCTAGCAGCGTGACCGAGTTCAAGTTCCTGTTCGTGAGCGGCCACTTCAAGGGCAACTAC
AAGGCCCAGCTGACCAGGCTGAACCGCAAGACCAACTGCAATGGCGCCGTGCTGAGCGTGGAGGAGCTGC
TGATCGGCGGCGAGATGATCAAAGCCGGCACCCTGACACTGGAGGAGGTGCGGCGCAAGTTCAACAACGG
CGAGATCAACTTCTGAGGTACCAAGCTTAAGTTTAAACCGCTGATCAGCCTCGACTGTGCCTTCTAGTTG
CCAGCCATCTGTTGTTTGCCCCTCCCCCGTGCCTTCCTTGACCCTGGAAGGTGCCACTCCCACTGTCCTT
TCCTAATAAAATGAGGAAATTGCATCGCATTGTCTGAGTAGGTGTCATTCTATTCTGGGGGGTGGGGTGG
GGCAGGACAGCAAGGGGGAGGATTGGGAAGACAATAGCAGGCATGCTGGGGATGCGGTGGGCTCTATGGC
TTCTGAGGCGGAAAGAACCAGCTGGGGCTCTAGGGGGTATCCCC
[124 nt withheld, positions 2495-2618]
C
[91 nt withheld, positions 2620-2710]
A
[49 nt withheld, positions 2712-2760]
CCTTTGACGTTGGAGTCCACGTTCTTT
[37 nt withheld, positions 2788-2824]
ACCCTATCTCGGTCTATTCTTTTGATTTATAAGGGATTTTGCCGATTTCGGCCTATTGGTTAAAAAATGA
GCTGATTTAACAAAAATTTAACGCGAATTAATTCTGTGGAATGTGTGTCAGTTAGGGTGTGGAAAGTCCC
CAGGCTCCCCAGCAGGCAGAAGTATGCAAAGCATGCATCTCAATTAGTCAGCAACCAGGTGTGGAAAGTC
CCCAGGCTCCCCAGCAGGCAGAAGTATGCAAAGCATGCATCTCAATTAGTCAGCAACCATAGTCCCGCCC
CTAACTCCGCCCATCCCGCCCCTAACTCCGCCCAGTTCCGCCCATTCTCCGCCCCATGGCTGACTAATTT
TTTTTATTTATGCAGAGGCCGAGGCCGCCTCTGCCTCTGAGCTATTCCAGAAGTAGTGAGGAGGCTTTTT
TGGAGGCCTAGGCTTTTGCAAAAAGCTCCCGGGAGCTTGTATATCCATTTTCGGATCTGATCAAGAGACA
GGATGAGGATCGTTTCGCATGATTGAACAAGATGGATTGCACGCAGGTTCTCCGGCCGCTTGGGTGGAGA
GGCTATTCGGCTATGACTGGGCACAACAGACAATCGGCTGCTCTGATGCCGCCGTGTTCCGGCTGTCAGC
GCAGGGGCGCCCGGTTCTTTTTGTCAAGACCGACCTGTCCGGTGCCCTGAATGAACTGCAGGACGAGGCA
GCGCGGCTATCGTGGCTGGCCACGACGGGCGTTCCTTGCGCAGCTGTGCTCGACGTTGTCACTGAAGCGG
GAAGGGACTGGCTGCTATTGGGCGAAGTGCCGGGGCAGGATCTCCTGTCATCTCACCTTGCTCCTGCCGA
GAAAGTATCCATCATGGCTGATGCAATGCGGCGGCTGCATACGCTTGATCCGGCTACCTGCCCATTCGAC
CACCAAGCGAAACATCGCATCGAGCGAGCACGTACTCGGATGGAAGCCGGTCTTGTCGATCAGGATGATC
TGGACGAAGAGCATCAGGGGCTCGCGCCAGCCGAACTGTTCGCCAGGCTCAAGGCGCGCATGCCCGACGG
CGAGGATCTCGTCGTGACCCATGGCGATGCCTGCTTGCCGAATATCATGGTGGAAAATGGCCGCTTTTCT
GGATTCATCGACTGTGGCCGGCTGGGTGTGGCGGACCGCTATCAGGACATAGCGTTGGCTACCCGTGATA
TTGCTGAAGAGCTTGGCGGCGAATGGGCTGACCGCTTCCTCGTGCTTTACGGTATCGCCGCTCCCGATTC
GCAGCGCATCGCCTTCTATCGCCTTCTTGACGAGTTCTTCTGAGCGGGACTCTGGGGTTCGAAATGACCG
ACCAAGCGACGCCCAACCTGCCATCACGAGATTTCGATTCCACCGCCGCCTTCTATGAAAGGTTGGGCTT
CGGAATCGTTTTCCGGGACGCCGGCTGGATGATCCTCCAGCGCGGGGATCTCATGCTGGAGTTCTTCGCC
CACCCCAACTTGTTTATTGCAGCTTATAATGGTTACAAATAAAGCAATAGCATCACAAATTTCACAAATA
AAGCATTTTTTTCACTGCATTCTAGTTGTGGTTTGTCCAAACTCATCAATGTATCTTATCATGTCTGTAT
ACCGTCGACCTCTAGCTAGAGCTTGGCGTAATCATGGTCATAGCTGTTTCCTGTGTGAAATTGTTATCCG
CTCACAATTCCACACAACATACGAGCCGGAAGCATAAAGTGTAAAGCCTGGGGTGCCTAATGAGTGAGCT
AACTCACATTAATTGCGTTGCGCTCACTGCCCGCTTTCCAGTCGGGAAACCTGTCGTGCCAGCTGCATTA
ATGAATCGGCCAACGCGCGGGGAGAGGCGGTTTGCGTATTGGGCGCTCTTCCGCTTCCTCGCTCACTGAC
TCGCTGCGCTCGGTCGTTCGGCTGCGGCGAGCGGTATCAGCTCACTCAAAGGCGGTAATACGGTTATCCA
CAGAATCAGGGGATAACGCAGGAAAGAACATGTGAGCAAAAGGCCAGCAAAAGGCCAGGAACCGTAAAAA
GGCCGCGTTGCTGGCGTTTTTCCATAGGCTCCGCCCCCCTGACGAGCATCACAAAAATCGACGCTCAAGT
CAGAGGTGGCGAAACCCGACAGGACTATAAAGATACCAGGCGTTTCCCCCTGGAAGCTCCCTCGTGCGCT
CTCCTGTTCCGACCCTGCCGCTTACCGGATACCTGTCCGCCTTTCTCCCTTCGGGAAGCGTGGCGCTTTC
TCATAGCTCACGCTGTAGGTATCTCAGTTCGGTGTAGGTCGTTCGCTCCAAGCTGGGCTGTGTGCACGAA
CCCCCCGTTCAGCCCGACCGCTGCGCCTTATCCGGTAACTATCGTCTTGAGTCCAACCCGGTAAGACACG
ACTTATCGCCACTGGCAGCAGCCACTGGTAACAGGATTAGCAGAGCGAGGTATGTAGGCGGTGCTACAGA
GTTCTTGAAGTGGTGGCCTAACTACGGCTACACTAGAAGAACAGTATTTGGTATCTGCGCTCTGCTGAAG
CCAGTTACCTTCGGAAAAAGAGTTGGTAGCTCTTGATCCGGCAAACAAACCACCGCTGGTAGCGGTTTTT
TTGTTTGCAAGCAGCAGATTACGCGCAGAAAAAAAGGATCTCAAGAAGATCCTTTGATCTTTTCTACGGG
GTCTGACGCTCAGTGGAACGAAAACTCACGTTAAGGGATTTTGGTCATGAGATTATCAAAAAGGATCTTC
ACCTAGATCCTTTTAAATTAAAAATGAAGTTTTAAATCAATCTAAAGTATATATGAGTAAACTTGGTCTG
ACAGTTACCAATGCTTAATCAGTGAGGCACCTATCTCAGCGATCTGTCTATTTCGTTCATCCATAGTTGC
CTGACTCCCCGTCGTGTAGATAACTACGATACGGGAGGGCTTACCATCTGGCCCCAGTGCTGCAATGATA
CCGCGAGACCCACGCTCACCGGCTCCAGATTTATCAGCAATAAACCAGCCAGCCGGAAGGGCCGAGCGCA
GAAGTGGTCCTGCAACTTTATCCGCCTCCATCCAGTCTATTAATTGTTGCCGGGAAGCTAGAGTAAGTAG
TTCGCCAGTTAATAGTTTGCGCAACGTTGTTGCCATTGCTACAGGCATCGTGGTGTCACGCTCGTCGTTT
GGTATGGCTTCATTCAGCTCCGGTTCCCAACGATCAAGGCGAGTTACATGATCCCCCATGTTGTGCAAAA
AAGCGGTTAGCTCCTTCGGTCCTCCGATCGTTGTCAGAAGTAAGTTGGCCGCAGTGTTATCACTCATGGT
TATGGCAGCACTGCATAATTCTCTTACTGTCATGCCATCCGTAAGATGCTTTTCTGTGACTGGTGAGTAC
TCAACCAAGTCATTCTGAGAATAGTGTATGCGGCGACCGAGTTGCTCTTGCCCGGCGTCAATACGGGATA
ATACCGCGCCACATAGCAGAACTTTAAAAGTGCTCATCATTGGAAAACGTTCTTCGGGGCGAAAACTCTC
AAGGATCTTACCGCTGTTGAGATCCAGTTCGATGTAACCCACTCGTGCACCCAACTGATCTTCAGCATCT
TTTACTTTCACCAGCGTTTCTGGGTGAGCAAAAACAGGAAGGCAAAATGCCGCAAAAAAGGGAATAAGGG
CGACACGGAAATGTTGAATACTCATACTCTTCCTTTTTCAATATTATTGAAGCATTTATCAGGGTTATTG
TCTCATGAGCGGATACATATTTGAATGTATTTAGAAAAATAAACAAATAGGGGTTCCGCGCACATTTCCC
CGAAAAGTGCCACCTGACGTC
