>Addgene plasmid #62798 | pcDNA3.1(-)_mtZFN(+)2G | addgene partial sequence | sequence record 106174 | CMV-F 5'-CGCAAATGGGCGGTAGGCGTG-3'
ACTGCTTACTGGCTTATCGAAATTAATACGACTCACTATAGGGAGACCCAAGCTGGCTAGCGTTTAAACG
GGCCCTCTAGAATGTTGGGGTTTGTGGGTCGGGTGGCCGCTGCTCCGGCCTCCGGGGCCTTGCGGAGACT
CACCCCTTCAGCGTCGCTGCCCCCAGCTCAGCTCTTACTGCGGGCCGCTCCGACGGCGGTCCATCCTGTC
AGGGACTATGCGGCGCAATACCCCTACGACGTGCCCGACTACGCCGTGGATGAAATGACCAAAAAGTTCG
GCACGCTCACCATTCACGACACCGAAAAGGCCGCCGAATTCATGGCTGAGAGGCCCTTCCAGTGTCGAAT
CTGCATGCGTAACTTCAGTGACCGCTCCGCCCTGTCCCGCCACATCCGCACCCACACCGGCGAGAAGCCT
TTTGCCTGTGACATTTGTGGGAGGAAATTTGCCCGCTCCGACGCCCTGGCCCGCCATACCAAGATACACA
CGGGCAGCCAAAAGCCCTTCCAGTGTCGAATCTGCATGCGTAACTTCAGTCGCTCCGACACCCTGTCCGA
GCACATCCGCACCCACACCGGCGAGAAGCCTTTTGCCTGTGACATTTGTGGGAGGAAATTTGCCCACCAC
TCCGCCCGCCGCTGTCATACCAAGATACACACGGGCGAGAAGCCCTTCCAGTGTCGAATCTGCATGCGTA
AGTTTGCCCGCTCCGACAACCTGACCCGCCATACCAAGATACACCTGC
