>Addgene plasmid #62798 | pcDNA3.1(-)_mtZFN(+)2G | addgene partial sequence | sequence record 106175 | BGH-rev 5'-TAGAAGGCACAGTCGAGG-3'
TCAGAAGTTGATCTCGCCGTTGTTGAACTTGCGCCGCACCTCCTCCAGTGTCAGGGTGCCGGCTTTGATC
ATCTCGCCGCCGATCAGCAGCTCCTCCACGCTCAGCACGGCGCCATTGCAGTTGGTCTTGCGGTTCAGCC
TGGTCAGCTGGGCCTTGTAGTTGCCCTTGAAGTGGCCGCTCACGAACAGGAACTTGAACTCGGTCACGCT
GCTAGGGTACACCTTCCACCACTCGTTGGGGTTGATGTGCTTATTCCGGGTCTGGTTCTCCTTCACGTAT
CTCTGCATCTCGTCGGCCTGGCCGATAGGCAGATTGTAGCCGCCGCTGTAGGCCTTTGTGTCCACGATCA
CGCCGTAATCGATGGGGCTGCCCACTGTATAGATGGCGCCGTCAGGCTTTCTGCTTCCGCCCAGGTGCTT
TCCCCTGTAGCCGTACACCTTCATGAAGAACTCCATCACCTTCATCTCCAGGATGCGGTCCTGGGTGCTG
TTCCTGGCGATCTCGATCAGCTCGATGTACTCGTGGGGCACGTACTTCAGCTTGTGCCGCAGCTCGGACT
TCTTCTCCTCCAGCTCGCTCTTCACCAGCTGGGATCCCCGCAGGTGTATCTTGGTATGGCGGGTCAGGTT
GTCGGAGCGGGCAAACTTACGCATGCAGATTCGACACTGGAAGGGCTTCTCGCCCGTGTGTATCTTGGTA
TGACAGCGGCGGGCGGAGTGGTGGGC
